>Addgene plasmid #16099 | pBSc-Shab6 | addgene partial sequence | sequence record 22811 | T7 5'-TAATACGACTCACTATAGGG-3'
TTTTTTTTTTTTTTTTTTTATATATATAATTCATTTGCAAATCATGATAGGATTCCAAAAGATAAATGAG
ATTTTCGTTATCAACTGTATTCTTGAATTTGTGCTAGTTATACAGCGGACACTTATTTTTGTATGACTAG
AAGAACAACATAAAAATCTAGGAGATTTGAAGGTACCGGGTGGATGGCAGGTATAGTATGGGGGGCAAGC
AAGCGAAATCGGGACTAAGAAGGTTTAAGGGGAGTATATTGAAAAAAAGAAAGATCTTGAAGCATATTAA
AAAGTAGATTTTTGATAAAAATTTTTAAATGATTTGGAAAAAAAAACAATTAAACTTGGTCTCCTTGTGC
GTATTTTTTCACGATTTCCTCCTCGCGAAGCTTCACGACTTGCATGAAATTGTTGACCATAATAGTAATT
GGAAGGGCTAAAACCATAACTCCGCACACGATTGCTCCACTTCCGACGAGTTTTCCAGCTACTGTAACTG
GCACGAGATCTCCGTATCCGACGGTTGCCATAGTCACGACGCACCACCAGAACGTTGCTGGAATACTCGT
GAACTTGGTTCCTGGCTCATCTCTTTCCAGGAAGTAGATAAGAGTTGAGAAGAAGATAATCACAGTCATC
ATCACAACACCAACCATTTGCATTTGTTTCTTGGATTTTCGAATTGTAAGTGCAAAGTTTGCGAGACCCG
GTGAGAATCTTCCTAGCTTGGCGATTCTAATGA
