[The description below was written by a language model from this plasmid's Addgene catalogue record.]
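Description:
pBSc-Shab6 is a Xenopus oocyte expression plasmid built on the pBSc backbone, recorded as about 3.2 kb without insert. It is propagated in E. coli under ampicillin selection. The record lists the copy number as unknown and includes no feature table, so the origin of replication and other backbone elements are not explicitly documented.

The insert is a roughly 1.94 kb cDNA for the C. elegans gene Y55F3C.3, with no mutation recorded. This gene encodes a voltage-gated potassium channel that the record annotates as related to the KCNB/KCNC families, and the plasmid name points to a Shab-type (Kv2-like) channel. The fragment was cloned by restriction digestion between XbaI at the 5′ end and XhoI at the 3′ end. Both sites were retained, so the insert can be excised or subcloned with the same enzymes. No epitope tags, reporters or fusion partners are listed.

The record does not state which promoter drives expression. It does give T3 as the 5′ sequencing primer and T7 as the 3′ primer, which indicates that phage promoter sequences flank the cloning site. In oocyte expression vectors of this type, such promoters are normally used to transcribe cRNA in vitro for injection into oocytes, and the insert orientation suggests T3 would yield the sense strand, although this is an inference and not a stated fact.

The plasmid comes from a study that surveyed potassium channel families identified through the C. elegans genome project. Its likely use is heterologous expression of this nematode channel in Xenopus oocytes for electrophysiological characterization.
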