Addgene plasmid #16099: pBSc-Shab6
Depositing lab: Larry Salkoff. Depositing organization: Washington University in Saint Louis. Publication: Eight potassium channel families revealed by the C. elegans genome project. Wei A, Jegla T, Salkoff L. Neuropharmacology. 1996 . 35(7):805-29. 10.1016/0028-3908(96)00126-8 PubMed 8938713.
Backbone
  Vector backbone: pBSc
  Backbone size w/o insert (bp): 3200
  Vector type: Xenopus Oocyte expression
Growth in bacteria
  Bacterial resistance: Ampicillin, 100 μg/mL
  Growth temperature: 37°C
  Growth strain: DH5alpha
  Copy number: Unknown
Gene/Insert
  Gene/Insert name: Y55F3C.3 (alt names: Voltage-gated K+ channel; KCNB/KCNC; 4B505)
  Species: C. elegans (nematode)
  Insert size (bp): 1940
  Mutation: N/A
  GenBank ID: NM_067577
  Entrez Gene: Y55F3C.3
  Cloning method: Restriction Enzyme; 5′ cloning site Xba1 (not destroyed); 3′ cloning site Xho1 (not destroyed)
  Sequencing primers: 5′ T3; 3′ T7
Terms and licenses: Academic/Nonprofit Terms; Industry Terms: Not Available to Industry
How to cite: pBSc-Shab6 was a gift from Larry Salkoff (Addgene plasmid # 16099 ; http://n2t.net/addgene:16099 ; RRID:Addgene_16099)
